>Addgene plasmid #208408 | FUCGW-DEST | addgene full sequence | sequence record 416921 | Addgene NGS Result
GTCGACGGATCGGGAGATCTCCCGATCCCCTATGGTGCACTCTCAGTACAATCTGCTCTGATGCCGCATA
GTTAAGCCAGTATCTGCTCCCTGCTTGTGTGTTGGAGGTCGCTGAGTAGTGCGCGAGCAAAATTTAAGCT
ACAACAAGGCAAGGCTTGACCGACAATTGCATGAAGAATCTGCTTAGGGTTAGGCGTTTTGCGCTGCTTC
GCGATGTACGGGCCAGATATACGCGTTGACATTGATTATTGACTAGTTATTAATAGTAATCAATTACGGG
GTCATTAGTTCATAGCCCATATATGGAGTTCCGCGTTACATAACTTACGGTAAATGGCCCGCCTGGCTGA
CCGCCCAACGACCCCCGCCCATTGACGTCAATAATGACGTATGTTCCCATAGTAACGCCAATAGGGACTT
TCCATTGACGTCAATGGGTGGAGTATTTACGGTAAACTGCCCACTTGGCAGTACATCAAGTGTATCATAT
GCCAAGTACGCCCCCTATTGACGTCAATGACGGTAAATGGCCCGCCTGGCATTATGCCCAGTACATGACC
TTATGGGACTTTCCTACTTGGCAGTACATCTACGTATTAGTCATCGCTATTACCATGGTGATGCGGTTTT
GGCAGTACATCAATGGGCGTGGATAGCGGTTTGACTCACGGGGATTTCCAAGTCTCCACCCCATTGACGT
CAATGGGAGTTTGTTTTGGCACCAAAATCAACGGGACTTTCCAAAATGTCGTAACAACTCCGCCCCATTG
ACGCAAATGGGCGGTAGGCGTGTACGGTGGGAGGTCTATATAAGCAGCGCGTTTTGCCTGTACTGGGTCT
CTCTGGTTAGACCAGATCTGAGCCTGGGAGCTCTCTGGCTAACTAGGGAACCCACTGCTTAAGCCTCAAT
AAAGCTTGCCTTGAGTGCTTCAAGTAGTGTGTGCCCGTCTGTTGTGTGACTCTGGTAACTAGAGATCCCT
CAGACCCTTTTAGTCAGTGTGGAAAATCTCTAGCAGTGGCGCCCGAACAGGGACTTGAAAGCGAAAGGGA
AACCAGAGGAGCTCTCTCGACGCAGGACTCGGCTTGCTGAAGCGCGCACGGCAAGAGGCGAGGGGCGGCG
ACTGGTGAGTACGCCAAAAATTTTGACTAGCGGAGGCTAGAAGGAGAGAGATGGGTGCGAGAGCGTCAGT
ATTAAGCGGGGGAGAATTAGATCGCGATGGGAAAAAATTCGGTTAAGGCCAGGGGGAAAGAAAAAATATA
AATTAAAACATATAGTATGGGCAAGCAGGGAGCTAGAACGATTCGCAGTTAATCCTGGCCTGTTAGAAAC
ATCAGAAGGCTGTAGACAAATACTGGGACAGCTACAACCATCCCTTCAGACAGGATCAGAAGAACTTAGA
TCATTATATAATACAGTAGCAACCCTCTATTGTGTGCATCAAAGGATAGAGATAAAAGACACCAAGGAAG
CTTTAGACAAGATAGAGGAAGAGCAAAACAAAAGTAAGACCACCGCACAGCAAGCGGCCGCTGATCTTCA
GACCTGGAGGAGGAGATATGAGGGACAATTGGAGAAGTGAATTATATAAATATAAAGTAGTAAAAATTGA
ACCATTAGGAGTAGCACCCACCAAGGCAAAGAGAAGAGTGGTGCAGAGAGAAAAAAGAGCAGTGGGAATA
GGAGCTTTGTTCCTTGGGTTCTTGGGAGCAGCAGGAAGCACTATGGGCGCAGCGTCAATGACGCTGACGG
TACAGGCCAGACAATTATTGTCTGGTATAGTGCAGCAGCAGAACAATTTGCTGAGGGCTATTGAGGCGCA
ACAGCATCTGTTGCAACTCACAGTCTGGGGCATCAAGCAGCTCCAGGCAAGAATCCTGGCTGTGGAAAGA
TACCTAAAGGATCAACAGCTCCTGGGGATTTGGGGTTGCTCTGGAAAACTCATTTGCACCACTGCTGTGC
CTTGGAATGCTAGTTGGAGTAATAAATCTCTGGAACAGATTTGGAATCACACGACCTGGATGGAGTGGGA
CAGAGAAATTAACAATTACACAAGCTTAATACACTCCTTAATTGAAGAATCGCAAAACCAGCAAGAAAAG
AATGAACAAGAATTATTGGAATTAGATAAATGGGCAAGTTTGTGGAATTGGTTTAACATAACAAATTGGC
TGTGGTATATAAAATTATTCATAATGATAGTAGGAGGCTTGGTAGGTTTAAGAATAGTTTTTGCTGTACT
TTCTATAGTGAATAGAGTTAGGCAGGGATATTCACCATTATCGTTTCAGACCCACCTCCCAACCCCGAGG
GGACCCGACAGGCCCGAAGGAATAGAAGAAGAAGGTGGAGAGAGAGACAGAGACAGATCCATTCGATTAG
TGAACGGATCGGCACTGCGTGCGCCAATTCTGCAGACAAATGGCAGTATTCATCCACAATTTTAAAAGAA
AAGGGGGGATTGGGGGGTACAGTGCAGGGGAAAGAATAGTAGACATAATAGCAACAGACATACAAACTAA
AGAATTACAAAAACAAATTACAAAAATTCAAAATTTTCGGGTTTATTACAGGGACAGCAGAGATCCAGTT
TGGTTAATTAACCCGTGTCGGCTCCAGATCTGGCCTCCGCGCCGGGTTTTGGCGCCTCCCGCGGGCGCCC
CCCTCCTCACGGCGAGCGCTGCCACGTCAGACGAAGGGCGCAGCGAGCGTCCTGATCCTTCCGCCCGGAC
GCTCAGGACAGCGGCCCGCTGCTCATAAGACTCGGCCTTAGAACCCCAGTATCAGCAGAAGGACATTTTA
GGACGGGACTTGGGTGACTCTAGGGCACTGGTTTTCTTTCCAGAGAGCGGAACAGGCGAGGAAAAGTAGT
CCCTTCTCGGCGATTCTGCGGAGGGATCTCCGTGGGGCGGTGAACGCCGATGATTATATAAGGACGCGCC
GGGTGTGGCACAGCTAGTTCCGTCGCAGCCGGGATTTGGGTCGCGGTTCTTGTTTGTGGATCGCTGTGAT
CGTCACTTGGTGAGTAGCGGGCTGCTGGGCTGGCCGGGGCTTTCGTGGCCGCCGGGCCGCTCGGTGGGAC
GGAAGCGTGTGGAGAGACCGCCAAGGGCTGTAGTCTGGGTCCGCGAGCAAGGTTGCCCTGAACTGGGGGT
TGGGGGGAGCGCAGCAAAATGGCGGCTGTTCCCGAGTCTTGAATGGAAGACGCTTGTGAGGCGGGCTGTG
AGGTCGTTGAAACAAGGTGGGGGGCATGGTGGGCGGCAAGAACCCAAGGTCTTGAGGCCTTCGCTAATGC
GGGAAAGCTCTTATTCGGGTGAGATGGGCTGGGGCACCATCTGGGGACCCTGACGTGAAGTTTGTCACTG
ACTGGAGAACTCGGTTTGTCGTCTGTTGCGGGGGCGGCAGTTATGGCGGTGCCGTTGGGCAGTGCACCCG
TACCTTTGGGAGCGCGCGCCCTCGTCGTGTCGTGACGTCACCCGTTCTGTTGGCTTATAATGCAGGGTGG
GGCCACCTGCCGGTAGGTGTGCGGTAGGCTTTTCTCCGTCGCAGGACGCAGGGTTCGGGCCTAGGGTAGG
CTCTCCTGAATCGACAGGCGCCGGACCTCTGGTGAGGGGAGGGATAAGTGAGGCGTCAGTTTCTTTGGTC
GGTTTTATGTACCTATCTTCTTAAGTAGCTGAAGCTCCGGTTTTGAACTATGCGCTCGGGGTTGGCGAGT
GTGTTTTGTGAAGTTTTTTAGGCACCTTTTGAAATGTAATCATTTGGGTCAATATGTAATTTTCAGTGTT
AGACTAGTAAATTGTCCGCTAAATTCTGGCCGTTTTTGGCTTTTTTGTTAGACGAAGCTTGGGCTGCAGG
TCGACTCTAGAGGATCTGAATTATCAACAAGTTTGTACAAAAAAGCTGAACGAGAAACGTAAAATGATAT
AAATATCAATATATTAAATTAGATTTTGCATAAAAAACAGACTACATAATACTGTAAAACACAACATATC
CAGTCACTATGGCGGCCGCATTAGGCACCCCAGGCTTTACACTTTATGCTTCCGGCTCGTATAATGTGTG
GATTTTGAGTTAGGATCCGTCGAGATTTTCAGGAGCTAAGGAAGCTAAAATGGAGAAAAAAATCACTGGA
TATACCACCGTTGATATATCCCAATGGCATCGTAAAGAACATTTTGAGGCATTTCAGTCAGTTGCTCAAT
GTACCTATAACCAGACCGTTCAGCTGGATATTACGGCCTTTTTAAAGACCGTAAAGAAAAATAAGCACAA
GTTTTATCCGGCCTTTATTCACATTCTTGCCCGCCTGATGAATGCTCATCCGGAATTCCGTATGGCAATG
AAAGACGGTGAGCTGGTGATATGGGATAGTGTTCACCCTTGTTACACCGTTTTCCATGAGCAAACTGAAA
CGTTTTCATCGCTCTGGAGTGAATACCACGACGATTTCCGGCAGTTTCTACACATATATTCGCAAGATGT
GGCGTGTTACGGTGAAAACCTGGCCTATTTCCCTAAAGGGTTTATTGAGAATATGTTTTTCGTCTCAGCC
AATCCCTGGGTGAGTTTCACCAGTTTTGATTTAAACGTGGCCAATATGGACAACTTCTTCGCCCCCGTTT
TCACCATGGGCAAATATTATACGCAAGGCGACAAGGTGCTGATGCCGCTGGCGATTCAGGTTCATCATGC
CGTTTGTGATGGCTTCCATGTCGGCAGAATGCTTAATGAATTACAACAGTACTGCGATGAGTGGCAGGGC
GGGGCGTAAAGATCTGGATCCGGCTTACTAAAAGCCAGATAACAGTATGCGTATTTGCGCGCTGATTTTT
GCGGTATAAGAATATATACTGATATGTATACCCGAAGTATGTCAAAAAGAGGTATGCTATGAAGCAGCGT
ATTACAGTGACAGTTGACAGCGACAGCTATCAGTTGCTCAAGGCATATATGATGTCAATATCTCCGGTCT
GGTAAGCACAACCATGCAGAATGAAGCCCGTCGTCTGCGTGCCGAACGCTGGAAAGCGGAAAATCAGGAA
GGGATGGCTGAGGTCGCCCGGTTTATTGAAATGAACGGCTCTTTTGCTGACGAGAACAGGGGCTGGTGAA
ATGCAGTTTAAGGTTTACACCTATAAAAGAGAGAGCCGTTATCGTCTGTTTGTGGATGTACAGAGTGATA
TTATTGACACGCCCGGGCGACGGATGGTGATCCCCCTGGCCAGTGCACGTCTGCTGTCAGATAAAGTCTC
CCGTGAACTTTACCCGGTGGTGCATATCGGGGATGAAAGCTGGCGCATGATGACCACCGATATGGCCAGT
GTGCCGGTCTCCGTTATCGGGGAAGAAGTGGCTGATCTCAGCCACCGCGAAAATGACATCAAAAACGCCA
TTAACCTGATGTTCTGGGGAATATAAATGTCAGGCTCCCTTATACACAGCCAGTCTGCAGGTCGACCATA
GTGACTGGATATGTTGTGTTTTACAGTATTATGTAGTCTGTTTTTTATGCAAAATCTAATTTAATATATT
GATATTTATATCATTTTACGTTTCTCGTTCAGCTTTCTTGTACAAAGTGGTTGATATTCATTGAGTGCGT
CCGGATCCGATAAGCTTGGGAGTTCCGCGTTACATAACTTACGGTAAATGGCCCGCCTGGCTGACCGCCC
AACGACCCCCGCCCATTGACGTCAATAATGACGTATGTTCCCATAGTAACGCCAATAGGGACTTTCCATT
GACGTCAATGGGTGGAGTATTTACGGTAAACTGCCCACTTGGCAGTACATCAAGTGTATCATATGCCAAG
TACGCCCCCTATTGACGTCAATGACGGTAAATGGCCCGCCTGGCATTATGCCCAGTACATGACCTTATGG
GACTTTCCTACTTGGCAGTACATCTACGTATTAGTCATCGCTATTACCATGGTGATGCGGTTTTGGCAGT
ACATCAATGGGCGTGGATAGCGGTTTGACTCACGGGGATTTCCAAGTCTCCACCCCATTGACGTCAATGG
GAGTTTGTTTTGGCACCAAAATCAACGGGACTTTCCAAAATGTCGTAACAACTCCGCCCCATTGACGCAA
ATGGGCGGTAGGCGTGTACGGTGGGAGGTCTATATAAGCAGAGCTCGTTTAGTGAACCGTCAGATCGCCT
GGAGACGCCATCCACGCTGTTTTGACCTCCATAGAAGACACCGACTCTAGAGGATCCACCGGTCGCCACC
ATGGTGAGCAAGGGCGAGGAGCTGTTCACCGGGGTGGTGCCCATCCTGGTCGAGCTGGACGGCGACGTAA
ACGGCCACAAGTTCAGCGTGTCCGGCGAGGGCGAGGGCGATGCCACCTACGGCAAGCTGACCCTGAAGTT
CATCTGCACCACCGGCAAGCTGCCCGTGCCCTGGCCCACCCTCGTGACCACCCTGACCTACGGCGTGCAG
TGCTTCAGCCGCTACCCCGACCACATGAAGCAGCACGACTTCTTCAAGTCCGCCATGCCCGAAGGCTACG
TCCAGGAGCGCACCATCTTCTTCAAGGACGACGGCAACTACAAGACCCGCGCCGAGGTGAAGTTCGAGGG
CGACACCCTGGTGAACCGCATCGAGCTGAAGGGCATCGACTTCAAGGAGGACGGCAACATCCTGGGGCAC
AAGCTGGAGTACAACTACAACAGCCACAACGTCTATATCATGGCCGACAAGCAGAAGAACGGCATCAAGG
TGAACTTCAAGATCCGCCACAACATCGAGGACGGCAGCGTGCAGCTCGCCGACCACTACCAGCAGAACAC
CCCCATCGGCGACGGCCCCGTGCTGCTGCCCGACAACCACTACCTGAGCACCCAGTCCGCCCTGAGCAAA
GACCCCAACGAGAAGCGCGATCACATGGTCCTGCTGGAGTTCGTGACCGCCGCCGGGATCACTCTCGGCA
TGGACGAGCTGTACAAGTAAAGCGGCCGCGTCGAGATCCTAATTCGATATCAAGCTTATCGATAATCAAC
CTCTGGATTACAAAATTTGTGAAAGATTGACTGGTATTCTTAACTATGTTGCTCCTTTTACGCTATGTGG
ATACGCTGCTTTAATGCCTTTGTATCATGCTATTGCTTCCCGTATGGCTTTCATTTTCTCCTCCTTGTAT
AAATCCTGGTTGCTGTCTCTTTATGAGGAGTTGTGGCCCGTTGTCAGGCAACGTGGCGTGGTGTGCACTG
TGTTTGCTGACGCAACCCCCACTGGTTGGGGCATTGCCACCACCTGTCAGCTCCTTTCCGGGACTTTCGC
TTTCCCCCTCCCTATTGCCACGGCGGAACTCATCGCCGCCTGCCTTGCCCGCTGCTGGACAGGGGCTCGG
CTGTTGGGCACTGACAATTCCGTGGTGTTGTCGGGGAAATCATCGTCCTTTCCTTGGCTGCTCGCCTGTG
TTGCCACCTGGATTCTGCGCGGGACGTCCTTCTGCTACGTCCCTTCGGCCCTCAATCCAGCGGACCTTCC
TTCCCGCGGCCTGCTGCCGGCTCTGCGGCCTCTTCCGCGTCTTCGCCTTCGCCCTCAGACGAGTCGGATC
TCCCTTTGGGCCGCCTCCCCGCATCGATACCGTCGACCTCGAGACCTAGAAAAACATGGAGCAATCACAA
GTAGCAATACAGCAGCTACCAATGCTGATTGTGCCTGGCTAGAAGCACAAGAGGAGGAGGAGGTGGGTTT
TCCAGTCACACCTCAGGTACCTTTAAGACCAATGACTTACAAGGCAGCTGTAGATCTTAGCCACTTTTTA
AAAGAAAAGGGGGGACTGGAAGGGCTAATTCACTCCCAACGAAGACAAGATATCCTTGATCTGTGGATCT
ACCACACACAAGGCTACTTCCCTGATTGGCAGAACTACACACCAGGGCCAGGGATCAGATATCCACTGAC
CTTTGGATGGTGCTACAAGCTAGTACCAGTTGAGCAAGAGAAGGTAGAAGAAGCCAATGAAGGAGAGAAC
ACCCGCTTGTTACACCCTGTGAGCCTGCATGGGATGGATGACCCGGAGAGAGAAGTATTAGAGTGGAGGT
TTGACAGCCGCCTAGCATTTCATCACATGGCCCGAGAGCTGCATCCGGACTGTACTGGGTCTCTCTGGTT
AGACCAGATCTGAGCCTGGGAGCTCTCTGGCTAACTAGGGAACCCACTGCTTAAGCCTCAATAAAGCTTG
CCTTGAGTGCTTCAAGTAGTGTGTGCCCGTCTGTTGTGTGACTCTGGTAACTAGAGATCCCTCAGACCCT
TTTAGTCAGTGTGGAAAATCTCTAGCAGGGCCCGTTTAAACCCGCTGATCAGCCTCGACTGTGCCTTCTA
GTTGCCAGCCATCTGTTGTTTGCCCCTCCCCCGTGCCTTCCTTGACCCTGGAAGGTGCCACTCCCACTGT
CCTTTCCTAATAAAATGAGGAAATTGCATCGCATTGTCTGAGTAGGTGTCATTCTATTCTGGGGGGTGGG
GTGGGGCAGGACAGCAAGGGGGAGGATTGGGAAGACAATAGCAGGCATGCTGGGGATGCGGTGGGCTCTA
TGGCTTCTGAGGCGGAAAGAACCAGCTGGGGCTCTAGGGGGTATCCCC
[124 nt withheld, positions 8589-8712]
C
[91 nt withheld, positions 8714-8804]
A
[49 nt withheld, positions 8806-8854]
CCTTTGACGTTGGAGTCCACGTTCTTT
[37 nt withheld, positions 8882-8918]
ACCCTATCTCGGTCTATTCTTTTGATTTATAAGGGATTTTGCCGATTTCGGCCTATTGGTTAAAAAATGA
GCTGATTTAACAAAAATTTAACGCGAATTAATTCTGTGGAATGTGTGTCAGTTAGGGTGTGGAAAGTCCC
CAGGCTCCCCAGCAGGCAGAAGTATGCAAAGCATGCATCTCAATTAGTCAGCAACCAGGTGTGGAAAGTC
CCCAGGCTCCCCAGCAGGCAGAAGTATGCAAAGCATGCATCTCAATTAGTCAGCAACCATAGTCCCGCCC
CTAACTCCGCCCATCCCGCCCCTAACTCCGCCCAGTTCCGCCCATTCTCCGCCCCATGGCTGACTAATTT
TTTTTATTTATGCAGAGGCCGAGGCCGCCTCTGCCTCTGAGCTATTCCAGAAGTAGTGAGGAGGCTTTTT
TGGAGGCCTAGGCTTTTGCAAAAAGCTCCCGGGAGCTTGTATATCCATTTTCGGATCTGATCAGCACGTG
TTGACAATTAATCATCGGCATAGTATATCGGCATAGTATAATACGACAAGGTGAGGAACTAAACCATGGC
CAAGTTGACCAGTGCCGTTCCGGTGCTCACCGCGCGCGACGTCGCCGGAGCGGTCGAGTTCTGGACCGAC
CGGCTCGGGTTCTCCCGGGACTTCGTGGAGGACGACTTCGCCGGTGTGGTCCGGGACGACGTGACCCTGT
TCATCAGCGCGGTCCAGGACCAGGTGGTGCCGGACAACACCCTGGCCTGGGTGTGGGTGCGCGGCCTGGA
CGAGCTGTACGCCGAGTGGTCGGAGGTCGTGTCCACGAACTTCCGGGACGCCTCCGGGCCGGCCATGACC
GAGATCGGCGAGCAGCCGTGGGGGCGGGAGTTCGCCCTGCGCGACCCGGCCGGCAACTGCGTGCACTTCG
TGGCCGAGGAGCAGGACTGACACGTGCTACGAGATTTCGATTCCACCGCCGCCTTCTATGAAAGGTTGGG
CTTCGGAATCGTTTTCCGGGACGCCGGCTGGATGATCCTCCAGCGCGGGGATCTCATGCTGGAGTTCTTC
GCCCACCCCAACTTGTTTATTGCAGCTTATAATGGTTACAAATAAAGCAATAGCATCACAAATTTCACAA
ATAAAGCATTTTTTTCACTGCATTCTAGTTGTGGTTTGTCCAAACTCATCAATGTATCTTATCATGTCTG
TATACCGTCGACCTCTAGCTAGAGCTTGGCGTAATCATGGTCATAGCTGTTTCCTGTGTGAAATTGTTAT
CCGCTCACAATTCCACACAACATACGAGCCGGAAGCATAAAGTGTAAAGCCTGGGGTGCCTAATGAGTGA
GCTAACTCACATTAATTGCGTTGCGCTCACTGCCCGCTTTCCAGTCGGGAAACCTGTCGTGCCAGCTGCA
TTAATGAATCGGCCAACGCGCGGGGAGAGGCGGTTTGCGTATTGGGCGCTCTTCCGCTTCCTCGCTCACT
GACTCGCTGCGCTCGGTCGTTCGGCTGCGGCGAGCGGTATCAGCTCACTCAAAGGCGGTAATACGGTTAT
CCACAGAATCAGGGGATAACGCAGGAAAGAACATGTGAGCAAAAGGCCAGCAAAAGGCCAGGAACCGTAA
AAAGGCCGCGTTGCTGGCGTTTTTCCATAGGCTCCGCCCCCCTGACGAGCATCACAAAAATCGACGCTCA
AGTCAGAGGTGGCGAAACCCGACAGGACTATAAAGATACCAGGCGTTTCCCCCTGGAAGCTCCCTCGTGC
GCTCTCCTGTTCCGACCCTGCCGCTTACCGGATACCTGTCCGCCTTTCTCCCTTCGGGAAGCGTGGCGCT
TTCTCATAGCTCACGCTGTAGGTATCTCAGTTCGGTGTAGGTCGTTCGCTCCAAGCTGGGCTGTGTGCAC
GAACCCCCCGTTCAGCCCGACCGCTGCGCCTTATCCGGTAACTATCGTCTTGAGTCCAACCCGGTAAGAC
ACGACTTATCGCCACTGGCAGCAGCCACTGGTAACAGGATTAGCAGAGCGAGGTATGTAGGCGGTGCTAC
AGAGTTCTTGAAGTGGTGGCCTAACTACGGCTACACTAGAAGAACAGTATTTGGTATCTGCGCTCTGCTG
AAGCCAGTTACCTTCGGAAAAAGAGTTGGTAGCTCTTGATCCGGCAAACAAACCACCGCTGGTAGCGGTG
GTTTTTTTGTTTGCAAGCAGCAGATTACGCGCAGAAAAAAAGGATCTCAAGAAGATCCTTTGATCTTTTC
TACGGGGTCTGACGCTCAGTGGAACGAAAACTCACGTTAAGGGATTTTGGTCATGAGATTATCAAAAAGG
ATCTTCACCTAGATCCTTTTAAATTAAAAATGAAGTTTTAAATCAATCTAAAGTATATATGAGTAAACTT
GGTCTGACAGTTACCAATGCTTAATCAGTGAGGCACCTATCTCAGCGATCTGTCTATTTCGTTCATCCAT
AGTTGCCTGACTCCCCGTCGTGTAGATAACTACGATACGGGAGGGCTTACCATCTGGCCCCAGTGCTGCA
ATGATACCGCGAGACCCACGCTCACCGGCTCCAGATTTATCAGCAATAAACCAGCCAGCCGGAAGGGCCG
AGCGCAGAAGTGGTCCTGCAACTTTATCCGCCTCCATCCAGTCTATTAATTGTTGCCGGGAAGCTAGAGT
AAGTAGTTCGCCAGTTAATAGTTTGCGCAACGTTGTTGCCATTGCTACAGGCATCGTGGTGTCACGCTCG
TCGTTTGGTATGGCTTCATTCAGCTCCGGTTCCCAACGATCAAGGCGAGTTACATGATCCCCCATGTTGT
GCAAAAAAGCGGTTAGCTCCTTCGGTCCTCCGATCGTTGTCAGAAGTAAGTTGGCCGCAGTGTTATCACT
CATGGTTATGGCAGCACTGCATAATTCTCTTACTGTCATGCCATCCGTAAGATGCTTTTCTGTGACTGGT
GAGTACTCAACCAAGTCATTCTGAGAATAGTGTATGCGGCGACCGAGTTGCTCTTGCCCGGCGTCAATAC
GGGATAATACCGCGCCACATAGCAGAACTTTAAAAGTGCTCATCATTGGAAAACGTTCTTCGGGGCGAAA
ACTCTCAAGGATCTTACCGCTGTTGAGATCCAGTTCGATGTAACCCACTCGTGCACCCAACTGATCTTCA
GCATCTTTTACTTTCACCAGCGTTTCTGGGTGAGCAAAAACAGGAAGGCAAAATGCCGCAAAAAAGGGAA
TAAGGGCGACACGGAAATGTTGAATACTCATACTCTTCCTTTTTCAATATTATTGAAGCATTTATCAGGG
TTATTGTCTCATGAGCGGATACATATTTGAATGTATTTAGAAAAATAAACAAATAGGGGTTCCGCGCACA
TTTCCCCGAAAAGTGCCACCTGAC
Features (pLannotate 1.2.2; 40 found; start..end, strand, type, name):
     31..83      -  misc_feature   bom (fragment): basis of mobility region from pBR322
    238..617     +  enhancer       CMV enhancer: human cytomegalovirus immediate early enhancer
    618..817     +  promoter       CMV promoter: human cytomegalovirus (CMV) immediate early promoter
    835..1015    +  LTR            5' LTR (truncated): truncated 5' long terminal repeat (LTR) from HIV-1
   1062..1187    +  misc_feature   HIV-1 Ψ: packaging signal of human immunodeficiency virus type 1
   1171..1534    +  CDS            HIV-1 gag (fragment): gag protein from human immunodeficiency virus 1; gag
   1680..1913    +  misc_feature   RRE: The Rev response element (RRE) of HIV-1 allows for Rev-dependent mRNA export from the nucleus to the cytoplasm.
   2290..2390    +  CDS            Rev (fragment): human immunodeficiency virus 1 (HIV-1) Rev protein; rev; enhances nuclear export of unspliced and incompletely spliced viral mRNAs
   2440..2557    +  misc_feature   cPPT/CTS: central polypurine tract and central termination sequence of HIV-1
   2622..3833    +  promoter       UbC promoter: human ubiquitin C promoter
   3844..3866    -  misc_feature   MCS (fragment): pUC18/19 multiple cloning site
   3877..4001    +  protein_bind   attR1: mutant version of attR; recombination site for the Gateway® LR reaction LR Clonase™
   4026..4056    +  promoter       lac UV5 promoter: E. coli lac promoter with an "up" mutation
   4080..4109    +  promoter       cat promoter (fragment): promoter of the E. coli cat gene encoding chloramphenicol acetyltransferase
   4110..4769    +  CDS            CmR: chloramphenicol acetyltransferase; cat; confers resistance to chloramphenicol
   4948..5106    +  CDS            ccdA (fragment): CCDA_ECO57 - Also known as H, letA. Experimental evidence at protein level: Swiss-Prot protein existence level 1. Antitoxin component of a type II toxin-antitoxin (TA) system which inhibits the post-segregational killing (PSK) of plasmid-free cells, also referred to as a plasmid addiction system. Binds to and blocks the activity of CcdB; will also remove bound CcdB protein from the CcdB-GyrA complex by forming a CcdA-CcdB complex, a process termed rejuvenation. Functions as a transcriptional corepressor for the ccdAB operon, repression also requires CcdB (By similarity). From Escherichia coli
   5111..5413    +  CDS            ccdB: CCDB_ECOLI - Also known as G, letB, letD. Experimental evidence at protein level: Swiss-Prot protein existence level 1. Toxic component of a type II toxin-antitoxin (TA) system, functioning in plasmid maintainence. Responsible for the post- segregational killing (PSK) of plasmid-free cells, also referred to as a plasmid addiction system. Half-life of over 2 hours. Cell killing by CcdB is accompanied by filamentation, defects in chromosome and plasmid segregation, defects in cell division, formation of anucleate cells, decreased DNA synthesis and plasmid loss. Interferes with the activity of DN
   5457..5581    -  protein_bind   attR2: mutant version of attR; recombination site for the Gateway® LR reaction LR Clonase™
   5628..5931    +  enhancer       CMV enhancer: human cytomegalovirus immediate early enhancer
   5932..6135    +  promoter       CMV promoter: human cytomegalovirus (CMV) immediate early promoter
   6231..6950    +  CDS            EGFP: the original enhanced GFP (Yang et al., 1996) mammalian codon-optimized
   6971..6994    +  misc_feature   MCS (fragment): pBluescript multiple cloning site
   6994..7582    +  misc_feature   WPRE: woodchuck hepatitis virus posttranscriptional regulatory element
   7519..8100    +  CDS            nef (fragment): NEF_HV1H2 - Experimental evidence at protein level: Swiss-Prot protein existence level 1. Extracellular Nef protein targets CD4(+) T-lymphocytes for apoptosis by interacting with CXCR4 surface receptors. From Human immunodeficiency virus type 1 group M subtype B (isolate HXB2) (HIV-1).
   8107..8287    +  LTR            5' LTR (truncated): truncated 5' long terminal repeat (LTR) from HIV-1
   8319..8543    +  polyA_signal   bGH poly(A) signal: bovine growth hormone polyadenylation signal
   8547..8568    +  promoter       SV40 promoter (fragment): SV40 enhancer and early promoter
   8589..9017    +  rep_origin     f1 ori (sequence partly withheld): f1 bacteriophage origin of replication; arrow indicates direction of (+) strand synthesis
   9031..9360    +  promoter       SV40 promoter: SV40 enhancer and early promoter
   9408..9455    +  promoter       EM7 promoter: synthetic bacterial promoter&nbsp
   9474..9848    +  CDS            BleoR: antibiotic-binding protein; Sh ble from Streptoalloteichus hindustanus; confers resistance to bleomycin, phleomycin, and Zeocin™
   9858..9983    +  CDS            ble (fragment): BLE_KLEPN - Experimental evidence at protein level: Swiss-Prot protein existence level 1. Binding protein with a strong affinity to the bleomycin family of antibiotics. Binds to CL990; an antimitotic-antibiotic compound. From Klebsiella pneumoniae.
   9978..10099   +  polyA_signal   SV40 poly(A) signal: SV40 polyadenylation signal
  10170..10192   -  protein_bind   lac operator (fragment): The lac repressor binds to the lac operator to inhibit transcription in E. coli. This inhibition can be relieved by adding lactose or isopropyl-β-D-thiogalactopyranoside (IPTG). lac repressor encoded by lacI
  10196..10226   -  promoter       lac promoter: promoter for the E. coli lac operon
  10241..10262   -  protein_bind   CAP binding site: CAP binding activates transcription in the presence of cAMP. E. coli catabolite activator protein
  10275..10367   -  CDS            lacI (fragment): lac repressor; lacI; The lac repressor binds to the lac operator to inhibit transcription in E. coli. This inhibition can be relieved by adding lactose or isopropyl-β-D-thiogalactopyranoside (IPTG).
  10550..11138   -  rep_origin     ori: high-copy-number ColE1/pMB1/pBR322/pUC origin of replication
  11309..12169   -  CDS            AmpR: β-lactamase; bla; confers resistance to ampicillin, carbenicillin, and related antibiotics
  12170..12274   -  promoter       AmpR promoter: bla
