[The description below was written by a language model from this plasmid's Addgene catalogue record and pLannotate feature annotations shown in this document.]
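Description:
FUCGW-DEST is an empty lentiviral Gateway destination vector built on the FUCGW backbone and designed to express a gene of interest from the human ubiquitin C (UbC) promoter while co-expressing a GFP marker. The sequenced plasmid is about 12.3 kb; the catalogue lists 10,576 bp as the backbone size. The depositor inserted an attR1-CmR-ccdB-attR2 cassette into the EcoRI site of FUCGW, immediately downstream of the UbC promoter. In an LR recombination with an entry clone, the chloramphenicol resistance gene and the ccdB toxin gene between the attR sites are swapped for the incoming open reading frame. Because ccdB poisons gyrase in ordinary E. coli, the unrecombined vector has to be maintained in a ccdB-tolerant strain under chloramphenicol plus ampicillin selection, and the toxin counter-selects parental plasmid after recombination. Propagation relies on a high-copy ColE1/pUC-type origin and AmpR. The backbone outside the LTRs also carries an f1 origin and an SV40/EM7-driven bleomycin/Zeocin resistance cassette.

The viral portion has a CMV enhancer/promoter fused to a truncated HIV-1 5' LTR, which drives genomic RNA production in packaging cells. This is followed by the Ψ packaging signal with a gag fragment, the RRE and the cPPT/CTS. Downstream of the Gateway cassette, an independent CMV enhancer/promoter drives EGFP, so transduced cells can be identified or sorted by fluorescence regardless of the insert. A WPRE follows to enhance transcript expression, then a truncated 3' LTR and a bGH polyadenylation signal. The vector is suited to making lentivirus for stable, UbC-driven expression of cloned genes in mammalian cells, and the associated publication concerns CDK12 loss in prostate carcinoma.
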