Addgene plasmid #208408: FUCGW-DEST
Purpose: (Empty Backbone) Lentivirus compatible with LR Gateway cloning for UBC-driven gene expression with CMV-GFP in backbone
Depositing lab: Peter S Nelson. Publication: Molecular consequences of acute versus chronic CDK12 loss in prostate carcinoma nominates distinct therapeutic strategies. Frank S, Persse T, Coleman I, Bankhead III A, Li D, De-Sarkar N, Wilson D, Rudoy D, Vashisth M, Galipeau P, Yang M, Hanratty B, Dumpit R, Morrissey C, Corey E, Montgomery RB, Haffner MC, Pritchard CC, Vasioukhin V, Ha G, Nelson PS. eLife 2025 10.7554/eLife.100081.2.
Backbone
  Vector backbone: FUCGW
  Backbone size (bp): 10576
  Modifications to backbone: A cassette containing attR1-CmR-ccDb-AttR2 was assembly cloned into the EcoRI site of FUCGW.
  Vector type: Lentiviral ; Gateway: DEST vector
  Promoter: UBC
Growth in bacteria
  Bacterial resistance: Chloramphenicol and Ampicillin, 25 & 100 μg/mL
  Growth temperature: 37°C
  Growth strain: ccdB Survival
  Copy number: Unknown
Gene/Insert
  Cloning method: Gateway Cloning
  Sequencing primers: 5′ tgaagctccggttttgaact
Terms and licenses: Academic/Nonprofit Terms; Industry Terms: Not Available to Industry
Depositor comments: FUCGW (PMID 16682621) was a gift from Dr. John K. Lee. FUCGW-DEST construct was cloned by Dr. Michael D. Nyquist.
How to cite: FUCGW-DEST was a gift from Peter S Nelson (Addgene plasmid # 208408 ; http://n2t.net/addgene:208408 ; RRID:Addgene_208408)
